Addgene plasmid #168358: pTL124
Purpose: pGBKT7 yeast two-hybrid plasmid
Depositing lab: Sophien Kamoun. Depositing organization: Sainsbury Laboratory, Norwich. Publication: A single amino acid polymorphism in a conserved effector of the multihost blast fungus pathogen expands host-target binding spectrum. Bentham AR, Petit-Houdenot Y, Win J, Chuma I, Terauchi R, Banfield MJ, Kamoun S, Langner T. PLoS Pathog. 2021 Nov 10;17(11):e1009957. doi: 10.1371/journal.ppat.1009957. eCollection 2021 Nov. PubMed 34758051.
Backbone
  Vector backbone: pGBKT7
  Vector type: Yeast Expression
Growth in bacteria
  Bacterial resistance: Kanamycin, 50 μg/mL
  Growth temperature: 37°C
  Growth strain: DH5alpha
  Copy number: High Copy
Gene/Insert
  Gene/Insert name: Traes_2DL_6AE412E72.1
  Species: Triticum aestivum
  Cloning method: Unknown
Terms and licenses: Academic/Nonprofit Terms; Industry Terms: Not Available to Industry
How to cite: pTL124 was a gift from Sophien Kamoun (Addgene plasmid # 168358 ; http://n2t.net/addgene:168358 ; RRID:Addgene_168358)
