[The description below was written by a language model from this plasmid's Addgene catalogue record and pLannotate feature annotations shown in this document.]
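Description:
pTL124 is a yeast two-hybrid bait plasmid built on the pGBKT7 backbone, carrying a wheat (Triticum aestivum) insert recorded as Traes_2DL_6AE412E72.1. It is a shuttle vector. In E. coli it replicates from a high-copy ColE1/pUC-type origin and is selected with kanamycin through a Tn5 NeoR/KanR gene driven by the AmpR promoter. In Saccharomyces cerevisiae it is maintained episomally by the 2μ origin and selected through the TRP1 auxotrophic marker with its own promoter. An f1 origin and assorted small fragments (lacZα, lacI, rop, bom, ble and poly(A) signal remnants) are backbone leftovers with no evident role in the construct's use.

The expression cassette consists of the yeast ADH1 promoter driving the GAL4 DNA-binding domain, followed by a T7 promoter, the insert, and then the T7 and ADH1 terminators. This layout suggests that the insert is expressed in yeast as a fusion to the C-terminus of the GAL4 DNA-binding domain. The T7 promoter would allow in vitro transcription of the insert alone.

The automated annotation marks a short coding segment of about 230 nt at the insert position as a fragment resembling rice RGA5, an immune receptor that recognises Magnaporthe oryzae effectors. This is a homology-based label, and it suggests that the wheat sequence is related to that portion of RGA5; the record does not define the domain or the exact insert boundaries. The associated study examines how a polymorphism in a conserved blast fungus effector alters the range of host targets it binds. In that context, the plasmid most likely serves to test binding between this wheat protein and effector preys fused to a GAL4 activation domain.
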