Features (pLannotate 1.2.2; 24 found; start..end, strand, type, name):
     30..734     +  promoter       ADH1 promoter: S. cerevisiae ADH1; promoter for alcohol dehydrogenase 1
    762..1202    +  CDS            GAL4 DNA binding domain: DNA binding domain of the GAL4 transcriptional activator; Saccharomyces cerevisiae GAL4 (truncated)
   1213..1231    +  promoter       T7 promoter: promoter for bacteriophage T7 RNA polymerase
   1305..1535    +  CDS            RGA5 (fragment): RGA5R_ORYSJ - Experimental evidence at protein level: Swiss-Prot protein existence level 1. Disease resistance (R) protein that recognizes the AVR-Pia and AVR1-CO39 effector avirulence proteins from M.oryzae. Resistance proteins guard the plant against pathogens that contain an appropriate avirulence protein via an indirect interaction with this avirulence protein. That triggers a defense system including the hypersensitive response, which restricts the pathogen growth. Contribution of RGA4 is required to recognize the effector avirulence proteins AVR-Pia and AVR1-CO39 from M.oryzae (PubMed:21
   1571..1618    +  terminator     T7 terminator: transcription terminator for bacteriophage T7 RNA polymerase
   1645..1832    +  terminator     ADH1 terminator: S. cerevisiae ADH1; transcription terminator for the S. cerevisiae alcohol dehydrogenase 1 (ADH1) gene
   1880..1896    -  protein_bind   lac operator: The lac repressor binds to the lac operator to inhibit transcription in E. coli. This inhibition can be relieved by adding lactose or isopropyl-β-D-thiogalactopyranoside (IPTG). lac repressor encoded by lacI
   1904..1934    -  promoter       lac promoter: promoter for the E. coli lac operon
   1949..1970    -  protein_bind   CAP binding site: CAP binding activates transcription in the presence of cAMP. E. coli catabolite activator protein
   1983..2075    -  CDS            lacI (fragment): lac repressor; lacI; The lac repressor binds to the lac operator to inhibit transcription in E. coli. This inhibition can be relieved by adding lactose or isopropyl-β-D-thiogalactopyranoside (IPTG).
   2258..2846    -  rep_origin     ori: high-copy-number ColE1/pMB1/pBR322/pUC origin of replication
   3068..3084    +  polyA_signal   bGH poly(A) signal (fragment): bovine growth hormone polyadenylation signal
   3175..3222    -  polyA_signal   HSV TK poly(A) signal: herpes simplex virus thymidine kinase polyadenylation signal (Cole and Stacy, 1985)
   3281..3433    -  CDS            ble (fragment): BLE_KLEPN - Experimental evidence at protein level: Swiss-Prot protein existence level 1. Binding protein with a strong affinity to the bleomycin family of antibiotics. Binds to CL990; an antimitotic-antibiotic compound. From Klebsiella pneumoniae.
   3454..4248    -  CDS            NeoR/KanR: aminoglycoside phosphotransferase from Tn5; aph(3')-II (or nptII); confers resistance to neomycin, kanamycin, and G418 (Geneticin®)
   4249..4353    -  promoter       AmpR promoter: bla
   4380..5722    -  rep_origin     2μ ori: yeast 2μ plasmid origin of replication
   5790..5825    +  CDS            rop (fragment): Rop protein, which maintains plasmids at low copy number; rop
   5927..5976    +  misc_feature   bom (fragment): basis of mobility region from pBR322
   6115..6262    +  promoter       TRP1 promoter: S. cerevisiae TRP1
   6263..6937    +  CDS            TRP1: phosphoribosylanthranilate isomerase, required for tryptophan biosynthesis; S. cerevisiae TRP1; yeast auxotrophic marker
   6988..7039    +  misc_feature   bom (fragment): basis of mobility region from pBR322
   7067..7495    -  rep_origin     f1 ori (sequence partly withheld): f1 bacteriophage origin of replication; arrow indicates direction of (+) strand synthesis
   7499..29      -  CDS            lacZα (fragment) (across the origin): LacZα fragment of β-galactosidase; lacZ fragment
>Addgene plasmid #168358 | pTL124 | addgene full sequence | sequence record 349469 | Addgene NGS Result
CGGTGCGGGCCTCTTCGCTATTACGCCAGATCCTTTTGTTGTTTCCGGGTGTACAATATGGACTTCCTCT
TTTCTGGCAACCAAACCCATACATCGGGATTCCTATAATACCTTCGTTGGTCTCCCTAACATGTAGGTGG
CGGAGGGGAGATATACAATAGAACAGATACCAGACAAGACATAATGGGCTAAACAAGACTACACCAATTA
CACTGCCTCATTGATGGTGGTACATAACGAACTAATACTGTAGCCCTAGACTTGATAGCCATCATCATAT
CGAAGTTTCACTACCCTTTTTCCATTTGCCATCTATTGAAGTAATAATAGGCGCATGCAACTTCTTTTCT
TTTTTTTTCTTTTCTCTCTCCCCCGTTGTTGTCTCACCATATCCGCAATGACAAAAAAATGATGGAAGAC
ACTAAAGGAAAAAATTAACGACAAAGACAGCACCAACAGATGTCGTTGTTCCAGAGCTGATGAGGGGTAT
CTCGAAGCACACGAAACTTTTTCCTTCCTTCATTCACGCACACTACTCTCTAATGAGCAACGGTATACGG
CCTTCCTTCCAGTTACTTGAATTTGAAATAAAAAAAAGTTTGCTGTCTTGCTATCAAGTATAAATAGACC
TGCAATTATTAATCTTTTGTTTCCTCGTCATTGTTCTCGTTCCCTTTCTTCCTTGTTTCTTTTTCTGCAC
AATATTTCAAGCTATACCAAGCATACAATCAACTCCAAGCTTGAAGCAAGCCTCCTGAAAGATGAAGCTA
CTGTCTTCTATCGAACAAGCATGCGATATTTGCCGACTTAAAAAGCTCAAGTGCTCCAAAGAAAAACCGA
AGTGCGCCAAGTGTCTGAAGAACAACTGGGAGTGTCGCTACTCTCCCAAAACCAAAAGGTCTCCGCTGAC
TAGGGCACATCTGACAGAAGTGGAATCAAGGCTAGAAAGACTGGAACAGCTATTTCTACTGATTTTTCCT
CGAGAAGACCTTGACATGATTTTGAAAATGGATTCTTTACAGGATATAAAAGCATTGTTAACAGGATTAT
TTGTACAAGATAATGTGAATAAAGATGCCGTCACAGATAGATTGGCTTCAGTGGAGACTGATATGCCTCT
AACATTGAGACAGCATAGAATAAGTGCGACATCATCATCGGAAGAGAGTAGTAACAAAGGTCAAAGACAG
TTGACTGTATCGCCGGAATTTGTAATACGACTCACTATAGGGCGAGCCGCCATCATGGAGGAGCAGAAGC
TGATCTCAGAGGAGGACCTGCATATGGCCATGGAGGCCGAATTCAAACAGAAAATGGTGATCCGCGTGCA
CATGACCTGCGATAAATGCCGCAGCAAAGCCATGGGTCTGGTGGCCAGCATCTATGGCGTGGAACGCGTG
GAAATTCAGGGTGATGATCGCGATCGCCTGGCCGTGGTGGGTGATGGTGTGGATGCCGCCAATCTGACCG
CCTGCCTGCGCAAAAAAGTGGGCAATGCCGATCTGCTGACCGTGGAAGCCGTGGTGCCGGAGAAAAAATA
AGGATCCGTCGACCTGCAGCGGCCGCATAACTAGCATAACCCCTTGGGGCCTCTAAACGGGTCTTGAGGG
GTTTTTTGCGCGCTTGCAGCCAAGCTAATTCCGGGCGAATTTCTTATGATTTATGATTTTTATTATTAAA
TAAGTTATAAAAAAAATAAGTGTATACAAATTTTAAAGTGACTCTTAGGTTTTAAAACGAAAATTCTTAT
TCTTGAGTAACTCTTTCCTGTAGGTCAGGTTGCTTTCTCAGGTATAGCATGAGGTCGCTCTTATTGACCA
CACCTCTACCGGCATGCAAGCTTGGCGTAATCATGGTCATAGCTGTTTCCTGTGTGAAATTGTTATCCGC
TCACAATTCCACACAACATACGAGCCGGAAGCATAAAGTGTAAAGCCTGGGGTGCCTAATGAGTGAGCTA
ACTCACATTAATTGCGTTGCGCTCACTGCCCGCTTTCCAGTCGGGAAACCTGTCGTGCCAGCTGCATTAA
TGAATCGGCCAACGCGCGGGGAGAGGCGGTTTGCGTATTGGGCGCTCTTCCGCTTCCTCGCTCACTGACT
CGCTGCGCTCGGTCGTTCGGCTGCGGCGAGCGGTATCAGCTCACTCAAAGGCGGTAATACGGTTATCCAC
AGAATCAGGGGATAACGCAGGAAAGAACATGTGAGCAAAAGGCCAGCAAAAGGCCAGGAACCGTAAAAAG
GCCGCGTTGCTGGCGTTTTTCCATAGGCTCCGCCCCCCTGACGAGCATCACAAAAATCGACGCTCAAGTC
AGAGGTGGCGAAACCCGACAGGACTATAAAGATACCAGGCGTTTCCCCCTGGAAGCTCCCTCGTGCGCTC
TCCTGTTCCGACCCTGCCGCTTACCGGATACCTGTCCGCCTTTCTCCCTTCGGGAAGCGTGGCGCTTTCT
CATAGCTCACGCTGTAGGTATCTCAGTTCGGTGTAGGTCGTTCGCTCCAAGCTGGGCTGTGTGCACGAAC
CCCCCGTTCAGCCCGACCGCTGCGCCTTATCCGGTAACTATCGTCTTGAGTCCAACCCGGTAAGACACGA
CTTATCGCCACTGGCAGCAGCCACTGGTAACAGGATTAGCAGAGCGAGGTATGTAGGCGGTGCTACAGAG
TTCTTGAAGTGGTGGCCTAACTACGGCTACACTAGAAGAACAGTATTTGGTATCTGCGCTCTGCTGAAGC
CAGTTACCTTCGGAAAAAGAGTTGGTAGCTCTTGATCCGGCAAACAAACCACCGCTGGTAGCGGTGGTTT
TTTTGTTTGCAAGCAGCAGATTACGCGCAGAAAAAAAGGATCTCAAGAAGATCCTTTGATCTTTTCTACG
GGGTCTGACGCTCAGTGGAACGAAAACTCACGTTAAGGGATTTTGGTCATGAGATTATCAAAAAGGATCT
TCACCTAGATCCTTTTAAATTAAAAATGAAGTTTTAAATCAATCTAAAGTATATATGAGTAACCTGAGGC
TATGGCAGGGCCTGCCGCCCCGACGTTGGCTGCGAGCCCTGGGCCTTCACCCGAACTTGGGGGGTGGGGT
GGGGAAAAGGAAGAAACGCGGGCGTATTGGCCCCAATGGGGTCTCGGTGGGGTATCGACAGAGTGCCAGC
CCTGGGACCGAACCCCGCGTTTATGAACAAACGACCCAACACCGTGCGTTTTATTCTGTCTTTTTATTGC
CGTCATAGCGCGGGTTCCTTCCGGTATTGTCTCCTTCCGTGTTTCAGTTAGCCTCCCCCTAGGGTGGGCG
AAGAACTCCAGCATGAGATCCCCGCGCTGGAGGATCATCCAGCCGGCGTCCCGGAAAACGATTCCGAAGC
CCAACCTTTCATAGAAGGCGGCGGTGGAATCGAAATCTCGTGATGGCAGGTTGGGCGTCGCTTGGTCGGT
CATTTCGAACCCCAGAGTCCCGCTCAGAAGAACTCGTCAAGAAGGCGATAGAAGGCGATGCGCTGCGAAT
CGGGAGCGGCGATACCGTAAAGCACGAGGAAGCGGTCAGCCCATTCGCCGCCAAGCTCTTCAGCAATATC
ACGGGTAGCCAACGCTATGTCCTGATAGCGGTCCGCCACACCCAGCCGGCCACAGTCGATGAATCCAGAA
AAGCGGCCATTTTCCACCATGATATTCGGCAAGCAGGCATCGCCATGAGTCACGACGAGATCCTCGCCGT
CGGGCATGCTCGCCTTGAGCCTGGCGAACAGTTCGGCTGGCGCGAGCCCCTGATGCTCTTCGTCCAGATC
ATCCTGATCGACAAGACCGGCTTCCATCCGAGTACGTGCTCGCTCGATGCGATGTTTCGCTTGGTGGTCG
AATGGGCAGGTAGCCGGATCAAGCGTATGCAGCCGCCGCATTGCATCAGCCATGATGGATACTTTCTCGG
CAGGAGCAAGGTGAGATGACAGGAGATCCTGCCCCGGCACTTCGCCCAATAGCAGCCAGTCCCTTCCCGC
TTCAGTGACAACGTCGAGCACAGCTGCGCAAGGAACGCCCGTCGTGGCCAGCCACGATAGCCGCGCTGCC
TCGTCTTGCAGTTCATTCAGGGCACCGGACAGGTCGGTCTTGACAAAAAGAACCGGGCGCCCCTGCGCTG
ACAGCCGGAACACGGCGGCATCAGAGCAGCCGATTGTCTGTTGTGCCCAGTCATAGCCGAATAGCCTCTC
CACCCAAGCGGCCGGAGAACCTGCGTGCAATCCATCTTGTTCAATCATACTCTTCCTTTTTCAATATTAT
TGAAGCATTTATCAGGGTTATTGTCTCATGAGCGGATACATATTTGAATGTATTTAGAAAAATAAACAAA
TAGGGGTTCCGCGCACATTTCCCCGAAAAGTGCCACCTGAACGAAGCATCTGTGCTTCATTTTGTAGAAC
AAAAATGCAACGCGAGAGCGCTAATTTTTCAAACAAAGAATCTGAGCTGCATTTTTACAGAACAGAAATG
CAACGCGAAAGCGCTATTTTACCAACGAAGAATCTGTGCTTCATTTTTGTAAAACAAAAATGCAACGCGA
GAGCGCTAATTTTTCAAACAAAGAATCTGAGCTGCATTTTTACAGAACAGAAATGCAACGCGAGAGCGCT
ATTTTACCAACAAAGAATCTATACTTCTTTTTTGTTCTACAAAAATGCATCCCGAGAGCGCTATTTTTCT
AACAAAGCATCTTAGATTACTTTTTTTCTCCTTTGTGCGCTCTATAATGCAGTCTCTTGATAACTTTTTG
CACTGTAGGTCCGTTAAGGTTAGAAGAAGGCTACTTTGGTGTCTATTTTCTCTTCCATAAAAAAAGCCTG
ACTCCACTTCCCGCGTTTACTGATTACTAGCGAAGCTGCGGGTGCATTTTTTCAAGATAAAGGCATCCCC
GATTATATTCTATACCGATGTGGATTGCGCATACTTTGTGAACAGAAAGTGATAGCGTTGATGATTCTTC
ATTGGTCAGAAAATTATGAACGGTTTCTTCTATTTTGTCTCTATATACTACGTATAGGAAATGTTTACAT
TTTCGTATTGTTTTCGATTCACTCTATGAATAGTTCTTACTACAATTTTTTTGTCTAAAGAGTAATACTA
GAGATAAACATAAAAAATGTAGAGGTCGAGTTTAGATGCAAGTTCAAGGAGCGAAAGGTGGATGGGTAGG
TTATATAGGGATATAGCACAGAGATATATAGCAAAGAGATACTTTTGAGCAATGTTTGTGGAAGCGGTAT
TCGCAATATTTTAGTAGCTCGTTACAGTCCGGTGCGTTTTTGGTTTTTTGAAAGTGCGTCTTCAGAGCGC
TTTTGGTTTTCAAAAGCGCTCTGAAGTTCCTATACTTTCTAGAGAATAGGAACTTCGGAATAGGAACTTC
AAAGCGTTTCCGAAAACGAGCGCTTCCGAAAATGCAACGCGAGCTGCGCACATACAGCTCACTGTTCACG
TCGCACCTATATCTGCGTGTTGCCTGTATATATATATACATGAGAAGAACGGCATAGTGCGTGTTTATGC
TTAAATGCGTACTTATATGCGTCTATTTATGTAGGATGAAAGGTAGTCTAGTACCTCCTGTGATATTATC
CCATTCCATGCGGGGTATCGTATGCTTCCTTCAGCACTACCCTTTAGCTGTTCTATATGCTGCCACTCCT
CAATTGGATTAGTCTCATCCTTCAATGCTATCATTTCCTTTGATATTGGATCATACTAAGAAACCATTAT
TATCATGACATTAACCTATAAAAATAGGCGTATCACGAGGCCCTTTCGTCTCGCGCGTTTCGGTGATGAC
GGTGAAAACCTCTGACACATGCAGCTCCCGGAGACGGTCACAGCTTGTCTGTAAGCGGATGCCGGGAGCA
GACAAGCCCGTCAGGGCGCGTCAGCGGGTGTTGGCGGGTGTCGGGGCTGGCTTAACTATGCGGCATCAGA
GCAGATTGTACTGAGAGTGCACCATAGATCAACGACATTACTATATATATAATATAGGAAGCATTTAATA
GAACAGCATCGTAATATATGTGTACTTTGCAGTTATGACGCCAGATGGCAGTAGTGGAAGATATTCTTTA
TTGAAAAATAGCTTGTCACCTTACGTACAATCTTGATCCGGAGCTTTTCTTTTTTTGCCGATTAAGAATT
AATTCGGTCGAAAAAAGAAAAGGAGAGGGCCAAGAGGGAGGGCATTGGTGACTATTGAGCACGTGAGTAT
ACGTGATTAAGCACACAAAGGCAGCTTGGAGTATGTCTGTTATTAATTTCACAGGTAGTTCTGGTCCATT
GGTGAAAGTTTGCGGCTTGCAGAGCACAGAGGCCGCAGAATGTGCTCTAGATTCCGATGCTGACTTGCTG
GGTATTATATGTGTGCCCAATAGAAAGAGAACAATTGACCCGGTTATTGCAAGGAAAATTTCAAGTCTTG
TAAAAGCATATAAAAATAGTTCAGGCACTCCGAAATACTTGGTTGGCGTGTTTCGTAATCAACCTAAGGA
GGATGTTTTGGCTCTGGTCAATGATTACGGCATTGATATCGTCCAACTGCATGGAGATGAGTCGTGGCAA
GAATACCAAGAGTTCCTCGGTTTGCCAGTTATTAAAAGACTCGTATTTCCAAAAGACTGCAACATACTAC
TCAGTGCAGCTTCACAGAAACCTCATTCGTTTATTCCCTTGTTTGATTCAGAAGCAGGTGGGACAGGTGA
ACTTTTGGATTGGAACTCGATTTCTGACTGGGTTGGAAGGCAAGAGAGCCCCGAAAGCTTACATTTTATG
TTAGCTGGTGGACTGACGCCAGAAAATGTTGGTGATGCGCTTAGATTAAATGGCGTTATTGGTGTTGATG
TAAGCGGAGGTGTGGAGACAAATGGTGTAAAAGACTCTAACAAAATAGCAAATTTCGTCAAAAATGCTAA
GAAATAGGTTATTACTGAGTAGTATTTATTTAAGTATTGTTTGTGCACTTGCCGATCTATGCGGTGTGAA
ATACCGCACAGATGCGTAAGGAGAAAATACCGCATCAGGAAATTGTAAGCGTTAATATTTTGTTAAAATT
CGCGTTAAATTTTTGTTAAATCAGCTCATTTTTTAACCAATAGGCCGAAATCGGCAAAATCCCTTATAAA
TCAAAAGAATAGACCGAGATAGGGT
[37 nt withheld, positions 7166-7202]
AAAGAACGTGGACTCCAACGTCAAAGG
[49 nt withheld, positions 7230-7278]
T
[91 nt withheld, positions 7280-7370]
G
[124 nt withheld, positions 7372-7495]
CCATTCGCCATTCAGGCTGCGCAACTGTTGGGAAGGGCGAT
