>Addgene plasmid #168358 | pTL124 | depositor partial sequence | sequence record 326458 | insert
GAATTCAAACAGAAAATGGTGATCCGCGTGCACATGACCTGCGATAAATGCCGCAGCAAAGCCATGGGTC
TGGTGGCCAGCATCTATGGCGTGGAACGCGTGGAAATTCAGGGTGATGATCGCGATCGCCTGGCCGTGGT
GGGTGATGGTGTGGATGCCGCCAATCTGACCGCCTGCCTGCGCAAAAAAGTGGGCAATGCCGATCTGCTG
ACCGTGGAAGCCGTGGTGCCGGAGAAAAAATAAGGATCC
